>Addgene plasmid #91498 | pHH0103_NEDD9-1/1 | addgene full sequence | sequence record 192393 | Addgene NGS Result
TTAACCTATAAAAATAGGCGTATCACGAGGCCCTTTCGTCTTCAAGAATTCCCGACACCATCGAATGGTG
CAAAACCTTTCGCGGTATGGCATGATAGCGCCCGGAAGAGAGTCAATTCAGGGTGGTGAATGTGAAACCA
GTAACGTTATACGATGTCGCAGAGTATGCCGGTGTCTCTTATCAGACCGTTTCCCGCGTGGTGAACCAGG
CCAGCCACGTTTCTGCGAAAACGCGGGAAAAAGTGGAAGCGGCGATGGCGGAGCTGAATTACATTCCCAA
CCGCGTGGCACAACAACTGGCGGGCAAACAGTCGTTGCTGATTGGCGTTGCCACCTCCAGTCTGGCCCTG
CACGCGCCGTCGCAAATTGTCGCGGCGATTAAATCTCGCGCCGATCAACTGGGTGCCAGCGTGGTGGTGT
CGATGGTAGAACGAAGCGGCGTCGAAGCCTGTAAAGCGGCGGTGCACAATCTTCTCGCGCAACGCGTCAG
TGGGCTGATCATTAACTATCCGCTGGATGACCAGGATGCCATTGCTGTGGAAGCTGCCTGCACTAATGTT
CCGGCGTTATTTCTTGATGTCTCTGACCAGACACCCATCAACAGTATTATTTTCTCCCATGAAGACGGTA
CGCGACTGGGCGTGGAGCATCTGGTCGCATTGGGTCACCAGCAAATCGCGCTGTTAGCGGGCCCATTAAG
TTCTGTCTCGGCGCGTCTGCGTCTGGCTGGCTGGCATAAATATCTCACTCGCAATCAAATTCAGCCGATA
GCGGAACGGGAAGGCGACTGGAGTGCCATGTCCGGTTTTCAACAAACCATGCAAATGCTGAATGAGGGCA
TCGTTCCCACTGCGATGCTGGTTGCCAACGATCAGATGGCGCTGGGCGCAATGCGCGCCATTACCGAGTC
CGGGCTGCGCGTTGGTGCGGATATCTCGGTAGTGGGATACGACGATACCGAAGACAGCTCATGTTATATC
CCGCCGTTAACCACCATCAAACAGGATTTTCGCCTGCTGGGGCAAACCAGCGTGGACCGCTTGCTGCAAC
TCTCTCAGGGCCAGGCGGTGAAGGGCAATCAGCTGTTGCCCGTCTCACTGGTGAAAAGAAAAACCACCCT
GGCGCCCAATACGCAAACCGCCTCTCCCCGCGCGTTGGCCGATTCATTAATGCAGCTGGCACGACAGGTT
TCCCGACTGGAAAGCGGGCAGTGAGCGCAACGCAATTAATGTAAGTTAGCTCACTCATTAGGCACAATTC
TCATGTTTGACAGCTTATCATCGACTGCACGGTGCACCAATGCTTCTGGCGTCAGGCAGCCATCGGAAGC
TGTGGTATGGCTGTGCAGGTCGTAAATCACTGCATAATTCGTGTCGCTCAAGGCGCACTCCCGTTCTGGA
TAATGTTTTTTGCGCCGACATCATAACGGTTCTGGCAAATATTCTGAAATGAGCTGTTGACAATTAATCA
TCGGCTCGTATAATGTGTGGAATTGTGAGCGGATAACAATTTCACACAGGAAACAGCCAGTCCGTTTAGG
TGTTTTCACGAGCACTTCACCAACAAGGACCATAGATTATGAAAATCGAAGAACACCATCACCATCACCA
TTCCAGCGGTAAGCTTATGTCCCCTATACTAGGTTATTGGAAAATTAAGGGCCTTGTGCAACCCACTCGA
CTTCTTTTGGAATATCTTGAAGAAAAATATGAAGAGCATTTGTATGAGCGCGATGAAGGTGATAAATGGC
GAAACAAAAAGTTTGAATTGGGTTTGGAGTTTCCCAATCTTCCTTATTATATTGATGGTGATGTTAAATT
AACACAGTCTATGGCCATCATACGTTATATAGCTGACAAGCACAACATGTTGGGTGGTTGTCCAAAAGAG
CGTGCAGAGATTTCAATGCTTGAAGGAGCGGTTTTGGATATTAGATACGGTGTTTCGAGAATTGCATATA
GTAAAGACTTTGAAACTCTCAAAGTTGATTTTCTTAGCAAGCTACCTGAAATGCTGAAAATGTTCGAAGA
TCGTTTATGTCATAAAACATATTTAAATGGTGATCATGTAACCCATCCTGACTTCATGTTGTATGACGCT
CTTGATGTTGTTTTATACATGGACCCAATGTGCCTGGATGCGTTCCCAAAATTAGTTTGTTTTAAAAAAC
GTATTGAAGCTATCCCACAAATTGATAAGTACTTGAAATCCAGCAAGTATATAGCATGGCCTTTGCAGGG
CTGGCAAGCCACGTTTGGTGGTGGCGACCATCCTCCAAAATCGGATCTGGAAGTTCTGTTCCAGGGGCCC
CTGTCCAGCGGTCTGGTTCCGCGTGGTTCCGGTACCGCGGCCCAGCCGGCCATGGCCCAGGGCGCGCTGT
TGATGGCACGTGCCCTGTATGATAACGTTCCGGAATGTGCAGAAGAACTGGCCTTCCGTAAAGGTGATAT
TCTGACCGTCATTGAACAGAATACCGGTGGTTTAGAAGGTTGGTGGCTGTGTTCTCTGCATGGTCGTCAG
GGTATTGTTCCAGGTAACCGTGTTAAACTGCTGATTGCGGCCGCATA
[142 nt withheld, positions 2568-2709]
C
[98 nt withheld, positions 2711-2808]
AGTTTGTACTGGTGACGAAACTCAGTGTCTAGCTAGAGTGGC
[149 nt withheld, positions 2851-2999]
T
[41 nt withheld, positions 3001-3041]
T
[62 nt withheld, positions 3043-3104]
A
[35 nt withheld, positions 3106-3140]
CCTCCCTCAATCGGTTGAATGTCGCCCTTTTGTCTTTGGCGCTGGTAAACCATATGAA
[86 nt withheld, positions 3199-3284]
T
[54 nt withheld, positions 3286-3339]
CTAGCGCCGCCCTATACCTTGTCTGCCTCCCCGCGTTGCGTCGCGGTGCATGGAGCCGGGCCACCTCGAC
CTGAATGGAAGCCGGCGGCACCTCGCTAACGGATTCACCACTCCAAGAATTGGAGCCAATCAATTCTTGC
GGAGAACTGTGAATGCGCAAACCAACCCTTGGCAGAACATATCCATCGCGTCCGCCATCTCCAGCAGCCG
CACGCGGCGCATCTCGGGCAGCGTTGGGTCCTGGCCACGGGTGCGCATGATCGTGCTCCTGTCGTTGAGG
ACCCGGCTAGGCTGGCGGGGTTGCCTTACTGGTTAGCAGAATGAATCACCGATACGCGAGCGAACGTGAA
GCGACTGCTGCTGCAAAACGTCTGCGACCTGAGCAACAACATGAATGGTCTTCGGTTTCCGTGTTTCGTA
AAGTCTGGAAACGCGGAAGTCAGCGCCCTGCACCATTATGTTCCGGATCTGCATCGCAGGATGCTGCTGG
CTACCCTGTGGAACACCTACATCTGTATTAACGAAGCGCTGGCATTGACCCTGAGTGATTTTTCTCTGGT
CCCGCCGCATCCATACCGCCAGTTGTTTACCCTCACAACGTTCCAGTAACCGGGCATGTTCATCATCAGT
AACCCGTATCGTGAGCATCCTCTCTCGTTTCATCGGTATCATTACCCCCATGAACAGAAATCCCCCTTAC
ACGGAGGCATCAGTGACCAAACAGGAAAAAACCGCCCTTAACATGGCCCGCTTTATCAGAAGCCAGACAT
TAACGCTTCTGGAGAAACTCAACGAGCTGGACGCGGATGAACAGGCAGACATCTGTGAATCGCTTCACGA
CCACGCTGATGAGCTTTACCGCAGGATCCGCGAAATTGTAAGCGTTAATATTTTGTTAAAATTCGCGTTA
AATTTTTGTTAAATCAGCTCATTTTTTAACCAATAGGCCGAAATCGGCAAAATCCCTTATAAATCAAAAG
AATAGACCGAGATAGGGT
[37 nt withheld, positions 4338-4374]
AAAGAACGTGGACTCCAACGTCAAAGG
[49 nt withheld, positions 4402-4450]
T
[91 nt withheld, positions 4452-4542]
G
[124 nt withheld, positions 4544-4667]
CGCGGATCCTGCCTCGCGCGTTTCGGTGATGACGGTGAAAACCTCTGACACATGCAGCTCCCGGAGACGG
TCACAGCTTGTCTGTAAGCGGATGCCGGGAGCAGACAAGCCCGTCAGGGCGCGTCAGCGGGTGTTGGCGG
GTGTCGGGGCGCAGCCATGACCCAGTCACGTAGCGATAGCGGAGTGTATACTGGCTTAACTATGCGGCAT
CAGAGCAGATTGTACTGAGAGTGCACCATATGCGGTGTGAAATACCGCACAGATGCGTAAGGAGAAAATA
CCGCATCAGGCGCTCTTCCGCTTCCTCGCTCACTGACTCGCTGCGCTCGGTCGTTCGGCTGCGGCGAGCG
GTATCAGCTCACTCAAAGGCGGTAATACGGTTATCCACAGAATCAGGGGATAACGCAGGAAAGAACATGT
GAGCAAAAGGCCAGCAAAAGGCCAGGAACCGTAAAAAGGCCGCGTTGCTGGCGTTTTTCCATAGGCTCCG
CCCCCCTGACGAGCATCACAAAAATCGACGCTCAAGTCAGAGGTGGCGAAACCCGACAGGACTATAAAGA
TACCAGGGTTTCCCCCTGGAAGCTCCCTCGTGCGCTCTCCTGTTCCGACCCTGCCGCTTACCGGATACCT
GTCCGCCTTTCTCCCTTCGGGAAGCGTGGCGCTTTCTCATAGCTCACGCTGTAGGTATCTCAGTTCGGTG
TAGGTCGTTCGCTCCAAGCTGGGCTGTGTGCACGAACCCCCCGTTCAGCCCGACCGCTGCGCCTTATCCG
GTAACTATCGTCTTGAGTCCAACCCGGTAAGACACGACTTATCGCCACTGGCAGCAGCCACTGGTAACAG
GATTAGCAGAGCGAGGTATGTAGGCGGTGCTACAGAGTTCTTGAAGTGGTGGCCTAACTACGGCTACACT
AGAAGGACAGTATTTGGTATCTGCGCTCTGCTGAAGCCAGTTACCTTCGGAAAAAGAGTTGGTAGCTCTT
GATCCGGCAAACAAACCACCGCTGGTAGCGGTGGTTTTTTTGTTTGCAAGCAGCAGATTACGCGCAGAAA
AAAAGGATCTCAAGAAGATCCTTTGATCTTTTCTACGGGGTCTGACGCTCAGTGGAACGAAAACTCACGT
TAAGGGATTTTGGTCATGAGATTATCAAAAAGGATCTTCACCTAGATCCTTTTAAATTAAAAATGAAGTT
TTAAATCAATCTAAAGTATATATGAGTAAACTTGGTCTGACAGTTACCAATGCTTAATCAGTGAGGCACC
TATCTCAGCGATCTGTCTATTTCGTTCATCCATAGTTGCCTGACTCCCCGTCGTGTAGATAACTACGATA
CGGGAGGGCTTACCATCTGGCCCCAGTGCTGCAATGATACCGCGAGACCCACGCTCACCGGCTCCAGATT
TATCAGCAATAAACCAGCCAGCCGGAAGGGCCGAGCGCAGAAGTGGTCCTGCAACTTTATCCGCCTCCAT
CCAGTCTATTAATTGTTGCCGGGAAGCTAGAGTAAGTAGTTCGCCAGTTAATAGTTTGCGCAACGTTGTT
GCCATTGCTGCAGGCATCGTGGTGTCACGCTCGTCGTTTGGTATGGCTTCATTCAGCTCCGGTTCCCAAC
GATCAAGGCGAGTTACATGATCCCCCATATTGTGCAAAAAAGCGGTTAGCTCCTTCGGTCCTCCGATCGT
TGTCAGAAGTAAGTTGGCCGCAGTGTTATCACTCATGGTTATGGCAGCACTGCATAATTCTCTTACTGTC
ATGCCATCCGTAAGATGCTTTTCTGTGACTGGTGAGTACTCAACCAAGTCATTCTGAGAATAGTGTATGC
GGCGACCGAGTTGCTCTTGCCCGGCGTCAACACGGGATAATACCGCGCCACATAGCAGAACTTTAAAAGT
GCTCATCATTGGAAAACGTTCTTCGGGGCGAAAACTCTCAAGGATCTTACCGCTGTTGAGATCCAGTTCG
ATGTAACCCACTCGTGCACCCAACTGATCTTCAGCATCTTTTACTTTCACCAGCGTTTCTGGGTGAGCAA
AAACAGGAAGGCAAAATGCCGCAAAAAAGGGAATAAGGGCGACACGGAAATGTTGAATACTCATACTCTT
CCTTTTTCAATATTATTGAAGCATTTATCAGGGTTATTGTCTCATGAGCGGATACATATTTGAATGTATT
TAGAAAAATAAACAAATAGGGGTTCCGCGCACATTTCCCCGAAAAGTGCCACCTGACGTCTAAGAAACCA
TTATTATCATGACA
Features (pLannotate 1.2.2; 21 found; start..end, strand, type, name):
     54..131     +  promoter       lacIq promoter: lacI (mutant); In the lacIq allele, a single base change in the promoter boosts expression of the lacI gene about 10-fold.
    132..1214    +  CDS            lacI: lac repressor; lacI; The lac repressor binds to the lac operator to inhibit transcription in E. coli. This inhibition can be relieved by adding lactose or isopropyl-β-D-thiogalactopyranoside (IPTG).
   1227..1248    +  protein_bind   CAP binding site: CAP binding activates transcription in the presence of cAMP. E. coli catabolite activator protein
   1267..1284    +  promoter       tet promoter (fragment): E. coli promoter for tetracycline efflux protein gene
   1457..1485    +  promoter       tac promoter: strong E. coli promoter; hybrid between the trp and lac UV5 promoters
   1493..1509    +  protein_bind   lac operator: The lac repressor binds to the lac operator to inhibit transcription in E. coli. This inhibition can be relieved by adding lactose or isopropyl-β-D-thiogalactopyranoside (IPTG). lac repressor encoded by lacI
   1594..1611    +  CDS            6xHis: 6xHis affinity tag
   1627..2280    +  CDS            GST26_SCHJA: Experimental evidence at protein level: Swiss-Prot protein existence level 1. GST isoenzymes appear to play a central role in the parasite detoxification system. Other functions are also suspected including a role in increasing the solubility of haematin in the parasite gut. From Schistosoma japonicum (Blood fluke).
   2359..2559    +  CDS            Efs (fragment): EFS_MOUSE - Also known as Sin. Experimental evidence at protein level: Swiss-Prot protein existence level 1. Docking protein which plays a central coordinating role for tyrosine-kinase-based signaling related to cell adhesion. May serve as an activator of SRC and a downstream effector. Interacts with the SH3 domain of FYN and with CRK, SRC, and YES. From Mus musculus (Mouse).
   2572..2619    +  terminator     fd terminator (sequence withheld): central terminator from bacteriophage fd (Otsuka and Kunisawa, 1982)
   2624..2836    +  CDS            M13 gene III (fragment) (sequence partly withheld): pIII; III; minor coat protein
   2851..3321    +  CDS            M13 gene III (fragment) (sequence partly withheld): pIII; III; minor coat protein
   3343..3413    +  CDS            TcR (fragment): tetracycline efflux protein; tet; confers resistance to tetracycline
   3655..4035    -  CDS            YPB1_ECOLX: Protein predicted: Swiss-Prot protein existence level 4. From Escherichia coli.
   4052..4203    +  CDS            rop (fragment): Rop protein, which maintains plasmids at low copy number; rop
   4239..4667    -  rep_origin     f1 ori (sequence partly withheld): f1 bacteriophage origin of replication; arrow indicates direction of (+) strand synthesis
   4676..4715    +  CDS            rop (fragment): Rop protein, which maintains plasmids at low copy number; rop
   4817..4957    +  misc_feature   bom: basis of mobility region from pBR322
   5143..5730    -  rep_origin     ori: high-copy-number ColE1/pMB1/pBR322/pUC origin of replication
   5904..6761    -  CDS            bla: BLAT_ECOLX - Experimental evidence at protein level: Swiss-Prot protein existence level 1. TEM-type are the most prevalent beta-lactamases in enterobacteria; they hydrolyze the beta-lactam bond in susceptible beta-lactam antibiotics, thus conferring resistance to penicillins and cephalosporins. TEM-3 and TEM-4 are capable of hydrolyzing cefotaxime and ceftazidime. TEM-5 is capable of hydrolyzing ceftazidime. TEM-6 is capable of hydrolyzing ceftazidime and aztreonam. TEM-8/CAZ-2, TEM- 16/CAZ-7 and TEM-24/CAZ-6 are markedly active against ceftazidime. IRT- 4 shows resistance to beta-lactamase in
   6762..6866    -  promoter       AmpR promoter: bla
