[The description below was written by a language model from this plasmid's Addgene catalogue record and pLannotate feature annotations shown in this document.]
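Description:
pHH0103_NEDD9-1/1 is a bacterial expression plasmid of about 6.9 kb, built on the pHH0103 backbone, for producing and purifying the SH3 domain of human NEDD9 (also known as HEF1 or CAS-L) in E. coli. It is selected with ampicillin through a TEM-type beta-lactamase gene driven by its own promoter. It replicates from a ColE1/pBR322-type origin with the adjacent bom region, and the catalogue lists it as low copy. The rop gene appears only as two fragments flanking an f1 phage origin, which seems to have been inserted into it. The f1 origin would allow single-stranded DNA production with helper phage.

The expression cassette uses an IPTG-inducible tac promoter with a lac operator, kept repressed by a plasmid-borne lacI gene expressed from the stronger lacIq promoter. Downstream lies a 6xHis tag followed by Schistosoma japonicum glutathione S-transferase and then the roughly 230 bp insert, cloned between SfiI and NotI sites, so the domain is made as a His-GST fusion that can be captured by either nickel or glutathione affinity. The automated annotation labels the insert as a fragment of mouse Efs. This most likely reflects homology among the SH3 domains of Cas-family docking proteins rather than a different insert, since the catalogue identifies it as human NEDD9.

An fd terminator follows the insert. Beyond it lie two fragments of M13 gene III and remnants of a tetracycline resistance gene and promoter, which suggests the backbone derives from a phage-display phagemid; the record assigns them no function here. The plasmid belongs to a collection used for a family-wide analysis of human SH3 domain binding specificities.
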