Addgene plasmid #91498: pHH0103_NEDD9-1/1
Purpose: Protein expression and purification of human SH3 domain construct NEDD9-1/1
Depositing lab: Sachdev Sidhu. Depositing organization: University of Toronto. Publication: Comprehensive Analysis of the Human SH3 Domain Family Reveals a Wide Variety of Non-canonical Specificities. Teyra J, Huang H, Jain S, Guan X, Dong A, Liu Y, Tempel W, Min J, Tong Y, Kim PM, Bader GD, Sidhu SS. Structure. 2017 Oct 3;25(10):1598-1610.e3. doi: 10.1016/j.str.2017.07.017. Epub 2017 Sep 7. PubMed 28890361.
Backbone
  Vector backbone: pHH0103
  Vector type: Bacterial Expression
Growth in bacteria
  Bacterial resistance: Ampicillin, 100 μg/mL
  Growth temperature: 37°C
  Growth strain: DH5alpha
  Copy number: Low Copy
Gene/Insert
  Gene/Insert name: NEDD9-1/1
  Species: H. sapiens (human)
  Insert size (bp): 230
  Entrez Gene: NEDD9 (a.k.a. CAS-L, CAS2, CASL, CASS2, HEF1)
  Cloning method: Restriction Enzyme; 5′ cloning site Sfi1 (unknown if destroyed); 3′ cloning site Not1 (unknown if destroyed)
Terms and licenses: Academic/Nonprofit Terms; Industry Terms: Not Available to Industry
How to cite: pHH0103_NEDD9-1/1 was a gift from Sachdev Sidhu (Addgene plasmid # 91498 ; http://n2t.net/addgene:91498 ; RRID:Addgene_91498)
