>Addgene plasmid #91498 | pHH0103_NEDD9-1/1 | depositor partial sequence | sequence record 175986 | insert sequence
GGTACCGAATTCGGATCCGCGCGCTGTTGATGGCACGTGCCCTGTATGATAACGTTCCGGAATGTGCAGA
AGAACTGGCCTTCCGTAAAGGTGATATTCTGACCGTCATTGAACAGAATACCGGTGGTTTAGAAGGTTGG
TGGCTGTGTTCTCTGCATGGTCGTCAGGGTATTGTTCCAGGTAACCGTGTTAAACTGCTGATTGCGGCCG
CTAGCTAAGTCGACGAGCTC
